>Addgene plasmid #243759 | AAV-CAG-GFP | addgene full sequence | sequence record 488699 | Addgene NGS Result
CAGCTGCGCGCTCGCTCGCTCACTGAGGCCGCCCGGGCAAAGCCCGGGCGTCGGGCGACCTTTGGTCGCC
CGGCCTCAGTGAGCGAGCGAGCGCGCAGAGAGGGAGTGGCCAACTCCATCACTAGGGGTTCCTTGTAGTT
AATGATTAACCCGCCATGCTACTTATCTACGTAGCCATGCTCTAGCGGCCTCGGCCTCTGCATAAATAAA
AAAAATTAGTCAGCCATGAGCTTGGCCCATTGCATACGTTGTATCCATATCATAATATGTACTCGACATT
GATTATTGACTAGTTATTAATAGTAATCAATTACGGGGTCATTAGTTCATAGCCCATATATGGAGTTCCG
CGTTACATAACTTACGGTAAATGGCCCGCCTGGCTGACCGCCCAACGACCCCCGCCCATTGACGTCAATA
ATGACGTATGTTCCCATAGTAACGCCAATAGGGACTTTCCATTGACGTCAATGGGTGGAGTATTTACGGT
AAACTGCCCACTTGGCAGTACATCAAGTGTATCATATGCCAAGTACGCCCCCTATTGACGTCAATGACGG
TAAATGGCCCGCCTGGCATTATGCCCAGTACATGACCTTATGGGACTTTCCTACTTGGCAGTACATCTAC
GTATTAGTCATCGCTATTACCATGGTCGAGGTGAGCCCCACGTTCTGCTTCACTCTCCCCATCTCCCCCC
CCTCCCCACCCCCAATTTTGTATTTATTTATTTTTTAATTATTTTGTGCAGCGATGGGGGCGGGGGGGGG
GGGGCGCGCGCCAGGCGGGGCGGGGCGGGGCGAGGGGCGGGGCGGGGCGAGGCGGAGAGGTGCGGCGGCA
GCCAATCAGAGCGGCGCGCTCCGAAAGTTTCCTTTTATGGCGAGGCGGCGGCGGCGGCGGCCCTATAAAA
AGCGAAGCGCGCGGCGGGCGGGAGTCGCTGCGCGCTGCCTTCGCCCCGTGCCCCGCTCCGCCGCCGCCTC
GCGCCGCCCGCCCCGGCTCTGACTGACCGCGTTACTCCCACAGGTGAGCGGGCGGGACGGCCCTTCTCCT
CCGGGCTGTAATTAGCGCTTGGTTTAATGACGGCTTGTTTCTTTTCTGTGGCTGCGTGAAAGCCTTGAGG
GGCTCCGGGAGGGCCCTTTGTGCGGGGGGAGCGGCTCGGGGGGTGCGTGCGTGTGTGTGTGCGTGGGGAG
CGCCGCGTGCGGCTCCGCGCTGCCCGGCGGCTGTGAGCGCTGCGGGCGCGGCGCGGGGCTTTGTGCGCTC
CGCAGTGTGCGCGAGGGGAGCGCGGCCGGGGGCGGTGCCCCGCGGGGGGACGGCTGCCTTCGGGGGGGAC
GGGGCAGGGCGGGGTTCGGCTTCTGGCGTGTGACCGGCGGCTCTAGAGCCTCTGCTAACCATGTTCATGC
CTTCTTCTTTTTCCTACAGCTCCTGGGCAACGTGCTGGTTATTGTGCTGTCTCATCATTTTGGCAAAGAA
TCTCGAGCTCAAGCTTCGAATTCTGCAGTCGACGCCACCATGGTGAGCAAGGGCGAGGAGCTGTTCACCG
GGGTGGTGCCCATCCTGGTCGAGCTGGACGGCGACGTAAACGGCCACAAGTTCAGCGTGTCCGGCGAGGG
CGAGGGCGATGCCACCTACGGCAAGCTGACCCTGAAGTTCATCTGCACCACCGGCAAGCTGCCCGTGCCC
TGGCCCACCCTCGTGACCACCCTGACCTACGGCGTGCAGTGCTTCAGCCGCTACCCCGACCACATGAAGC
AGCACGACTTCTTCAAGTCCGCCATGCCCGAAGGCTACGTCCAGGAGCGCACCATCTTCTTCAAGGACGA
CGGCAACTACAAGACCCGCGCCGAGGTGAAGTTCGAGGGCGACACCCTGGTGAACCGCATCGAGCTGAAG
GGCATCGACTTCAAGGAGGACGGCAACATCCTGGGGCACAAGCTGGAGTACAACTACAACAGCCACAACG
TCTATATCATGGCCGACAAGCAGAAGAACGGCATCAAGGTGAACTTCAAGATCCGCCACAACATCGAGGA
CGGCAGCGTGCAGCTCGCCGACCACTACCAGCAGAACACCCCCATCGGCGACGGCCCCGTGCTGCTGCCC
GACAACCACTACCTGAGCACCCAGTCCGCCCTGAGCAAAGACCCCAACGAGAAGCGCGATCACATGGTCC
TGCTGGAGTTCGTGACCGCCGCCGGGATCACTCTCGGCATGGACGAGCTGTACAAGTAATGAGATATCGG
TACCGGATCCGATAATCAACCTCTGGATTACAAAATTTGTGAAAGATTGACTGGTATTCTTAACTATGTT
GCTCCTTTTACGCTATGTGGATACGCTGCTTTAATGCCTTTGTATCATGCTATTGCTTCCCGTATGGCTT
TCATTTTCTCCTCCTTGTATAAATCCTGGTTGCTGTCTCTTTATGAGGAGTTGTGGCCCGTTGTCAGGCA
ACGTGGCGTGGTGTGCACTGTGTTTGCTGACGCAACCCCCACTGGTTGGGGCATTGCCACCACCTGTCAG
CTCCTTTCCGGGACTTTCGCTTTCCCCCTCCCTATTGCCACGGCGGAACTCATCGCCGCCTGCCTTGCCC
GCTGCTGGACAGGGGCTCGGCTGTTGGGCACTGACAATTCCGTGGTGTTGTCGGGGAAATCATCGTCCTT
TCCTTGGCTGCTCGCCTGTGTTGCCACCTGGATTCTGCGCGGGACGTCCTTCTGCTACGTCCCTTCGGCC
CTCAATCCAGCGGACCTTCCTTCCCGCGGCCTGCTGCCGGCTCTGCGGCCTCTTCCGCGTCTTCGCCTTC
GCCCTCAGACGAGTCGGATCTCCCTTTGGGCCGCCTCCCCGCATCGGATCCAATTCACTCCTCAGGTGCA
GGCTGCCTATCAGAAGGTGGTGGCTGGTGTGGCCAATGCCCTGGCTCACAAATACCACTGAGATCTTTTT
CCCTCTGCCAAAAATTATGGGGACATCATGAAGCCCCTTGAGCATCTGACTTCTGGCTAATAAAGGAAAT
TTATTTTCATTGCAATAGTGTGTTGGAATTTTTTGTGTCTCTCACTCGGAAGGACATATGGGAGGGCAAA
TCATTTAAAACATCAGAATGAGTATTTGGTTTAGAGTTTGGCAACATATGCCCATATGCTGGCTGCCATG
AACAAAGGTTGGCTATAAAGAGGTCATCAGTATATGAAACAGCCCCCTGCTGTCCATTCCTTATTCCATA
GAAAAGCCTTGACTTGAGGTTAGATTTTTTTTATATTTTGTTTTGTGTTATTTTTTTCTTTAACATCCCT
AAAATTTTCCTTACATGTTTTACTAGCCAGATTTTTCCTCCTCTCCTGACTACTCCCAGTCATAGCTGTC
CCTCTTCTCTTATGGAGATCCCTCGACCTGCAGCCCAAGCTCTAGAGCATGGCTACGTAGATAAGTAGCA
TGGCGGGTTAATCATTAACTACAAGGAACCCCTAGTGATGGAGTTGGCCACTCCCTCTCTGCGCGCTCGC
TCGCTCACTGAGGCCGGGCGACCAAAGGTCGCCCGACGCCCGGGCTTTGCCCGGGCGGCCTCAGTGAGCG
AGCGAGCGCGCAGCTGGCGTAATAGCGAAGAGGCCCGCACCGATCGCCCTTCCCAACAGTTGCGCAGCCT
GAATGGCGAATGGCGATTCC
[38 nt withheld, positions 3661-3698]
C
[378 nt withheld, positions 3700-4077]
C
[91 nt withheld, positions 4079-4169]
A
[49 nt withheld, positions 4171-4219]
CCTTTGACGTTGGAGTCCACGTTCTTT
[37 nt withheld, positions 4247-4283]
ACCCTATCTCGGTCTATTCTTTTGATTTATAAGGGATTTTGCCGATTTCGGCCTATTGGTTAAAAAATGA
GCTGATTTAACAAAAATTTAACGCGAATTTTAACAAAATATTAACGCTTACAATTTAAATATTTGCTTAT
ACAATCT
[100 nt withheld, positions 4431-4530]
CTCAGGCAATGACCTGATAGCCTTTGTAG
[69 nt withheld, positions 4560-4628]
T
[44 nt withheld, positions 4630-4673]
ACCTACACATTACTCA
[44 nt withheld, positions 4690-4733]
TTGCGTTGAAATAAAGGCTTCTCCC
[83 nt withheld, positions 4759-4841]
TTCTTTGCCTTGCCTGTATGATTTATTGGATGTTGGAATCGCCTGATGCGGTATTTTCTCCTTACGCATC
TGTGCGGTATTTCACACCGCATATGGTGCACTCTCAGTACAATCTGCTCTGATGCCGCATAGTTAAGCCA
GCCCCGACACCCGCCAACACCCGCTGACGCGCCCTGACGGGCTTGTCTGCTCCCGGCATCCGCTTACAGA
CAAGCTGTGACCGTCTCCGGGAGCTGCATGTGTCAGAGGTTTTCACCGTCATCACCGAAACGCGCGAGAC
GAAAGGGCCTCGTGATACGCCTATTTTTATAGGTTAATGTCATGATAATAATGGTTTCTTAGACGTCAGG
TGGCACTTTTCGGGGAAATGTGCGCGGAACCCCTATTTGTTTATTTTTCTAAATACATTCAAATATGTAT
CCGCTCATGAGACAATAACCCTGATAAATGCTTCAATAATATTGAAAAAGGAAGAGTATGAGTATTCAAC
ATTTCCGTGTCGCCCTTATTCCCTTTTTTGCGGCATTTTGCCTTCCTGTTTTTGCTCACCCAGAAACGCT
GGTGAAAGTAAAAGATGCTGAAGATCAGTTGGGTGCACGAGTGGGTTACATCGAACTGGATCTCAACAGC
GGTAAGATCCTTGAGAGTTTTCGCCCCGAAGAACGTTTTCCAATGATGAGCACTTTTAAAGTTCTGCTAT
GTGGCGCGGTATTATCCCGTATTGACGCCGGGCAAGAGCAACTCGGTCGCCGCATACACTATTCTCAGAA
TGACTTGGTTGAGTACTCACCAGTCACAGAAAAGCATCTTACGGATGGCATGACAGTAAGAGAATTATGC
AGTGCTGCCATAACCATGAGTGATAACACTGCGGCCAACTTACTTCTGACAACGATCGGAGGACCGAAGG
AGCTAACCGCTTTTTTGCACAACATGGGGGATCATGTAACTCGCCTTGATCGTTGGGAACCGGAGCTGAA
TGAAGCCATACCAAACGACGAGCGTGACACCACGATGCCTGTAGCAATGGCAACAACGTTGCGCAAACTA
TTAACTGGCGAACTACTTACTCTAGCTTCCCGGCAACAATTAATAGACTGGATGGAGGCGGATAAAGTTG
CAGGACCACTTCTGCGCTCGGCCCTTCCGGCTGGCTGGTTTATTGCTGATAAATCTGGAGCCGGTGAGCG
TGGGTCTCGCGGTATCATTGCAGCACTGGGGCCAGATGGTAAGCCCTCCCGTATCGTAGTTATCTACACG
ACGGGGAGTCAGGCAACTATGGATGAACGAAATAGACAGATCGCTGAGATAGGTGCCTCACTGATTAAGC
ATTGGTAACTGTCAGACCAAGTTTACTCATATATACTTTAGATTGATTTAAAACTTCATTTTTAATTTAA
AAGGATCTAGGTGAAGATCCTTTTTGATAATCTCATGACCAAAATCCCTTAACGTGAGTTTTCGTTCCAC
TGAGCGTCAGACCCCGTAGAAAAGATCAAAGGATCTTCTTGAGATCCTTTTTTTCTGCGCGTAATCTGCT
GCTTGCAAACAAAAAAACCACCGCTACCAGCGGTGGTTTGTTTGCCGGATCAAGAGCTACCAACTCTTTT
TCCGAAGGTAACTGGCTTCAGCAGAGCGCAGATACCAAATACTGTTCTTCTAGTGTAGCCGTAGTTAGGC
CACCACTTCAAGAACTCTGTAGCACCGCCTACATACCTCGCTCTGCTAATCCTGTTACCAGTGGCTGCTG
CCAGTGGCGATAAGTCGTGTCTTACCGGGTTGGACTCAAGACGATAGTTACCGGATAAGGCGCAGCGGTC
GGGCTGAACGGGGGGTTCGTGCACACAGCCCAGCTTGGAGCGAACGACCTACACCGAACTGAGATACCTA
CAGCGTGAGCTATGAGAAAGCGCCACGCTTCCCGAAGGGAGAAAGGCGGACAGGTATCCGGTAAGCGGCA
GGGTCGGAACAGGAGAGCGCACGAGGGAGCTTCCAGGGGGAAACGCCTGGTATCTTTATAGTCCTGTCGG
GTTTCGCCACCTCTGACTTGAGCGTCGATTTTTGTGATGCTCGTCAGGGGGGCGGAGCCTATGGAAAAAC
GCCAGCAACGCGGCCTTTTTACGGTTCCTGGCCTTTTGCTGGCCTTTTGCTCACATGTTCTTTCCTGCGT
TATCCCCTGATTCTGTGGATAACCGTATTACCGCCTTTGAGTGAGCTGATACCGCTCGCCGCAGCCGAAC
GACCGAGCGCAGCGAGTCAGTGAGCGAGGAAGCGGAAGAGCGCCCAATACGCAAACCGCCTCTCCCCGCG
CGTTGGCCGATTCATTAATG
Features (pLannotate 1.2.2; 22 found; start..end, strand, type, name):
    185..228     -  rep_origin     SV40 ori (fragment): SV40 origin of replication
    275..654     +  enhancer       CMV enhancer: human cytomegalovirus immediate early enhancer
    656..930     +  promoter       chicken β-actin promoter: No description available
    931..1305    +  intron         chimeric intron (fragment): chimera between introns from chicken β-actin and rabbit β-globin
   1300..1419    +  intron         chimeric intron (fragment): chimera between introns from chicken β-actin and rabbit β-globin
   1470..1504    +  misc_feature   MCS (fragment): multiple cloning site
   1510..2229    +  CDS            EGFP: the original enhanced GFP (Yang et al., 1996) mammalian codon-optimized
   2254..2842    +  misc_feature   WPRE: woodchuck hepatitis virus posttranscriptional regulatory element
   2851..2928    +  CDS            HBB (fragment): HBB_PONPY - Experimental evidence at transcript level: Swiss-Prot protein existence level 2. Involved in oxygen transport from the lung to the various peripheral tissues. From Pongo pygmaeus (Bornean orangutan).
   2999..3054    +  polyA_signal   β-globin poly(A) signal: rabbit β-globin polyadenylation signal (Gil and Proudfoot, 1987)
   3454..3586    +  repeat_region  AAV2 ITR (fragment): inverted terminal repeat of adeno-associated virus serotype 2 inverted
   3581..3650    +  CDS            lacZα (fragment): LacZα fragment of β-galactosidase; lacZ fragment
   3661..3966    +  CDS            M13 gene IV (fragment) (sequence partly withheld): pIV; IV; phage assembly
   3954..4382    +  rep_origin     f1 ori (sequence partly withheld): f1 bacteriophage origin of replication; arrow indicates direction of (+) strand synthesis
   4472..4875    +  CDS            M13 gene II (fragment) (sequence partly withheld): pII; II; replication
   4883..4982    -  misc_feature   bom (fragment): basis of mobility region from pBR322
   5084..5119    -  CDS            rop (fragment): Rop protein, which maintains plasmids at low copy number; rop
   5214..5318    +  promoter       AmpR promoter: bla
   5319..6179    +  CDS            AmpR: β-lactamase; bla; confers resistance to ampicillin, carbenicillin, and related antibiotics
   6350..6938    +  rep_origin     ori: high-copy-number ColE1/pMB1/pBR322/pUC origin of replication
   7121..6       +  CDS            lacI (fragment) (across the origin): lac repressor; lacI; The lac repressor binds to the lac operator to inhibit transcription in E. coli. This inhibition can be relieved by adding lactose or isopropyl-β-D-thiogalactopyranoside (IPTG).
   7171..133     -  repeat_region  AAV2 ITR (across the origin): inverted terminal repeat of adeno-associated virus serotype 2 inverted
