[The description below was written by a language model from this plasmid's Addgene catalogue record and pLannotate feature annotations shown in this document.]
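Description:
AAV-CAG-GFP is an adeno-associated virus transfer plasmid built on the CIGW backbone, in which an EGFP expression cassette sits between two AAV2 inverted terminal repeats. It is about 7.2 kb in total (7,167 bp catalogued; 7,171 nt in the sequenced record). In E. coli it replicates from a high-copy ColE1/pUC-type origin and is selected with ampicillin through the AmpR (β-lactamase) gene and its own promoter. An f1 phage origin is also present, along with short remnants of M13, lacZα, lacI, bom and rop sequences that appear to be backbone carry-over rather than functional parts. The listed host is a recombination-deficient strain, a common choice for keeping the repeat-rich ITRs intact.

The payload is driven by the CAG promoter, annotated here as its component pieces: the CMV immediate-early enhancer, the chicken β-actin promoter and a chimeric chicken β-actin/rabbit β-globin intron. Together these give strong, broadly active expression in mammalian cells. A short multiple cloning site remnant precedes the 720 bp mammalian codon-optimized EGFP coding sequence, which was inserted by ligation-independent cloning. Downstream, a WPRE enhances transcript stability and expression, and a rabbit β-globin polyadenylation signal terminates the message; the small HBB hit is most likely part of this globin 3′ region. The ITRs provide the cis signals for replication and packaging of the cassette into AAV particles when rep, cap and helper functions are supplied in trans.

The record gives the purpose simply as GFP expression under CAG from an AAV plasmid. Constructs like this typically serve as a fluorescent reporter or control vector alongside therapeutic AAVs, although the record does not specify that role.
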