Addgene plasmid #243759: AAV-CAG-GFP
Purpose: AAV plasmid expressing GFP under the CAG promoter.
Depositing lab: Andrew Arrant. Depositing organization: University of Alabama at Birmingham. Publication: TFEB overexpression alleviates autophagy-lysosomal deficits caused by progranulin insufficiency. Nader WO, Brown KS, Boyle NR, Kaplelach AK, Abdelaziz SM, Davis SE, Aljabi Q, Hakim AR, Davidson AG, Vollmer GA, Wright LC, Echols JB, Saad J, Pena NS, Arrant AE. Sci Rep. 2025 Jul 19;15(1):26217. doi: 10.1038/s41598-025-12268-0. PubMed 40683940.
Backbone
  Vector backbone: CIGW
  Backbone manufacturer: Pamela McLean
  Backbone size w/o insert (bp): 6443
  Total vector size (bp): 7167
  Vector type: AAV
Growth in bacteria
  Bacterial resistance: Ampicillin, 100 μg/mL
  Growth temperature: 37°C
  Growth strain: NEB Stable
  Copy number: Unknown
Gene/Insert
  Gene/Insert name: Enhanced Green Fluorescent Protein (alt name: EGFP)
  Species: Synthetic
  Insert size (bp): 720
  Promoter: CAG
  Cloning method: Ligation Independent Cloning
  Sequencing primers: 5′ GAATTCTGCAGTCGACGCCACCATGGTGAGCAAGG; 3′ GGATCCGGTACCGATATCTCATTACTTGTACAGCTCGTCC
Terms and licenses: Academic/Nonprofit Terms; Industry Terms: Not Available to Industry
How to cite: AAV-CAG-GFP was a gift from Andrew Arrant (Addgene plasmid # 243759 ; http://n2t.net/addgene:243759 ; RRID:Addgene_243759)
